>Addgene plasmid #40121 | pEG634 | addgene partial sequence | sequence record 52812 | DENDRA-F 5'-GGGAACCATCGACTGAAAAA-3'
AGTTTAACTTGGACTTACTAACTAACGGATTATATTTAAATTTTCAGAACATTAACATGGCACTACTACT
AGAAGGTGGAGGTCACTACCTTTGCGATTTTAAAACTACTTACAAAGCAAAGAAGGTCGTCCAACTTCCA
GATGCACACTTTGTTGATCACAGAATTGAAATACTAGGAAACGATTCGGATTACAACAAAGTTAAGCTAT
ACGAACACGCAGTTGCAAGATACAGTCCTCTACCAAGTCAAGCATGGTGCCCGGGGGATCGGTGGAGCTC
CACCGGTGGCGGCCGCTCGAGAGAGAATCTTTATTTTCAGGGCGCCGCCAAATTCAAAGAAACCGCTGCT
GCTAAATTCGAACGCCAGCACATGGACAGCCACCCAGCTTTCTTGTACAAAGTGGAGCATTTCCATGAAC
ATCGTGGCGAGAAGTTCGGTCGTCGTGGATTCCCAATTCCAGAAACTGACAGTCAACAACCACCCAACTA
CAAGACTCGTCTTTGCATGATGCACGCATCTGGAATCAAACCATGTGATATGGGTGCTCGATGCAAGTTT
GCTCATGGGCTCAAAGAGCTCAGAGCTACTGATGCTCCGGCTCGCTATCCGAACAACAAGTACAAGACAA
AGCTGTGCAAGAACTTTGCGCGTGGAGGAACTGGATTCTGCCCGTATGGACTTCGTTGCGAGTTTGTTCA
TCCAACGGACAAGGAATTCCAGAATATTCCTCCATATGTGAGTTTCCACTTTTGCTCATCATTTTTGAAA
CTTTAACATATTTTCAGCAGCGCATGTCTCACGATGACCAGGATTACGACCAGGA
