>Addgene plasmid #40121 | pEG634 | addgene partial sequence | sequence record 52814 | mex5utr-R 5'-aggaaaaagagagggcggtatg-3'
ATTTCGTGTGGTAACATACAACCTAATAGTGTCCTCTTAGTCCGAGATTTTCCTCAGATGTCCACTTCGT
GCTGAGAGATGTGCGACGCTTGTTCATCGGTGGATTTTCTCTGCGATTCCGTCTCAAGTGTGGTGGCAAG
TCGTCTTCGTTGGATTCCGGTTGATTGTAATCACCTCCGGCTTGAAGATCGCGACCAGCATTGGAGAGGC
ACATCATTGAGCTGAAAATTATGTAATTGAGAAAAAGACATCAGAAAATGAGGATTTTTCTATGTTTAGG
TAAAATCAGTTCTATTTTAATATGCTTGAAAAAGAAATGGCACTGTTGAAATCAAACTATCGAACCCTGA
ATTTTGCAAAAAACCGGGTCGCACAGAAAGATGACGAGCTCAATTTCGCAACCGTGCGGCACGAATCGTT
TCATTTCTACAGTAATTTTCCGTGTCTCATTCAATAATTCGGTGGTGTCTCGATGATCTACTCACCCTGC
CACATTTCGATGTTTGAGCATCACTTTGGTCGGCGTGGTAGCTCTTCCACCTGTACGCATGAATCGTGGC
TGATGTCTAGCGACAACGTAGTCTTCTGGAATGACATCCTGGTCGTAATCCTGGTCATCGTGAGACATGC
GCTGCTGAAAATATGTTAAAGTTTCAAAAATGATGAGCAAAAGTGGAAACTCACATATGGAGGAATATTC
TGGAATTCCTTGTCCGTTGGATGAACAAACTCGCAACGAAGTCCATACGGGCAGAATCCAGTTCCTCCAC
GCGCAA
