[The description below was written by a language model from this plasmid's Addgene catalogue record.]
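Description:
pEG634 is a C. elegans transgene expression plasmid built in the pCG150 backbone, a Gateway destination vector that carries an unc-119 rescuing fragment. It is propagated in E. coli under ampicillin selection. In worms, the unc-119 fragment serves as the transformation marker, restoring normal movement to unc-119 mutant animals that take up the transgene. The record gives no feature table, and it does not state the bacterial origin of replication or the copy number.

The payload was assembled by a three-way Gateway LR reaction from three entry clones. The first is a 4.4 kb mex-5 promoter fragment. The second is an N-terminal tag cassette made up of Dendra2, a TEV protease cleavage site and an S-peptide. The third is a mex-5 genomic fragment that continues through 648 bp of its own 3'UTR. Dendra2 is a green-to-red photoconvertible fluorescent protein, here codon-optimized for worms and interrupted by three synthetic introns to support expression. In this version the MEX-5 coding region is truncated to the C-terminal portion, listed as amino acids 244–468 in the catalogue fields and as aa245 to the stop codon in the alternate plasmid name, a small discrepancy the record does not resolve. The depositor describes exon 2 of mex-5 in this construct series as recoded to be RNAi-resistant, so that endogenous MEX-5/6 can be depleted without silencing the transgene. The record does not say how much of that recoded region remains in this truncation.

According to the associated publication, the construct belongs to a set of Dendra::MEX-5 variants used to study how the MEX-5 gradient is regulated. Photoconversion allows the tagged protein to be followed in living animals, and the TEV site and S-peptide could in principle serve for affinity capture and release.
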