Addgene plasmid #40121: pEG634
Depositing lab: Geraldine Seydoux. Depositing organization: Johns Hopkins University and School of Medicine. Publication: Regulation of the MEX-5 gradient by a spatially segregated kinase/phosphatase cycle. Griffin EE, Odde DJ, Seydoux G. Cell. 2011 Sep 16;146(6):955-68. 10.1016/j.cell.2011.08.012 PubMed 21925318.
Backbone
  Vector backbone: pCG150
  Backbone manufacturer: Addgene plasmid 17247
  Backbone size w/o insert (bp): 6351
  Modifications to backbone: See comment below
  Vector type: Worm Expression ; Gateway Destination vector
  Selectable markers: unc-119 rescuing fragment
Growth in bacteria
  Bacterial resistance: Ampicillin, 100 μg/mL
  Growth temperature: 37°C
  Growth strain: DH5alpha
  Copy number: Unknown
Gene/Insert
  Gene/Insert name: Mex-5 (aa244-468) (alt name: Mex-5)
  Species: C. elegans (nematode)
  Mutation: contains aa244-468
  GenBank ID: NM_070165.4 NP_502566.1
  Entrez Gene: mex-5 (a.k.a. CELE_W02A2.7)
  Promoter: 4.4 kb mex-5 promoter fragment
  Tag / fusion protein: Dendra2 PAFP (sequence optimized for worm expression; three synthetic introns inserted) (N terminal on backbone); TEV protease cleavage site (N terminal on backbone); S-peptide (N terminal on backbone)
  Cloning method: Gateway Cloning
  Sequencing primers: 5′ DENDRA-F (GGGAACCATCGACTGAAAAA)
Terms and licenses: Academic/Nonprofit Terms; Industry Terms: Not Available to Industry
Depositor comments: Dendra::MEX-5 constructs were constructed as follows. A 4.4 kb mex-5 promoter fragment based on Tenlen et al. (2008) was cloned into pDONRP4P1R (Invitrogen). Dendra2/TEV/S-peptide (Gallo et al., 2010) was cloned into pDONR201. A MEX-5 genomic fragment from the start ATG through 648 bp of 3'UTR was cloned into pDONRP2RP3. Exon 2 of mex-5 was recoded to be RNAi-resistant (Gen-Script) so as to allow depletion of endogenous MEX-5/6 without depletion of the transgene. These constructs were assembled into pCG150 using three-way Gateway system (LR reaction) (Invitrogen) (Merritt et al., 2008). Mutations were made by recombinant PCR and all inserts were sequenced verified. Alternate plasmid name: pCG150 + 4.4kb+Dendra+ gen MEX-5 aa245-STOP (RNAi res) +3’UTR
How to cite: pEG634 was a gift from Geraldine Seydoux (Addgene plasmid # 40121 ; http://n2t.net/addgene:40121 ; RRID:Addgene_40121)
